Addgene plasmid #58990: pmCherry-miR-125b-1
Purpose: MSCV based expression vector - co-expresses mCherry and human miR-125b-1
Depositing lab: David Baltimore. Depositing organization: California Institute of Technology. Publication: Dual mechanisms by which miR-125b represses IRF4 to induce myeloid and B-cell leukemias. So AY, Sookram R, Chaudhuri AA, Minisandram A, Cheng D, Xie C, Lim EL, Flores YG, Jiang S, Kim JT, Keown C, Ramakrishnan P, Baltimore D. Blood. 2014 Aug 28;124(9):1502-12. doi: 10.1182/blood-2014-02-553842. Epub 2014 Jul 8. PubMed 25006123.
Backbone
  Vector backbone: MG (MSCV-based)
  Vector type: Mammalian Expression, Retroviral ; MSCV-based retroviral system
Growth in bacteria
  Bacterial resistance: Ampicillin, 100 μg/mL
  Growth temperature: 37°C
  Growth strain: DH5alpha
  Copy number: Unknown
Gene/Insert 1
  Gene/Insert name: mCherry fluorescent protein
  Insert size (bp): 711
  Promoter: MSCV
  Cloning method: Restriction Enzyme; 5′ cloning site Age1 (not destroyed); 3′ cloning site Not1 (not destroyed)
  Sequencing primers: 5′ caccctaagcctccgcctcctct
Gene/Insert 2
  Gene/Insert name: miR-125b-1
  Species: H. sapiens (human)
  Insert size (bp): 480
  Entrez Gene: MIR125B1 (a.k.a. MIRN125B1, mir-125b-1)
  Promoter: MSCV
  Cloning method: Restriction Enzyme; 5′ cloning site Not1 (not destroyed); 3′ cloning site Xho1 (not destroyed)
  Sequencing primers: 5′ caccctaagcctccgcctcctct
Terms and licenses: Academic/Nonprofit Terms; Industry Terms: Not Available to Industry
How to cite: pmCherry-miR-125b-1 was a gift from David Baltimore (Addgene plasmid # 58990 ; http://n2t.net/addgene:58990 ; RRID:Addgene_58990)
