[The description below was written by a language model from this plasmid's Addgene catalogue record and pLannotate feature annotations shown in this document.]
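Description:
pmCherry-miR-125b-1 is a 6,141 bp gammaretroviral expression plasmid built on the MG backbone, an MSCV-derived vector, and designed to co-express the red fluorescent protein mCherry and the human microRNA miR-125b-1 in mammalian cells. It is propagated in E. coli through a high-copy ColE1/pUC-type origin and selected with ampicillin via the β-lactamase gene and its own promoter. The remaining bacterial annotations (lac promoter and operator, and fragments of lacI, lacZα, rop, bom and the tetracycline resistance gene) are remnants of the cloning backbone with no evident functional role.

The viral portion is flanked by 5' and 3' long terminal repeats of murine embryonic stem cell virus. Downstream of the 5' LTR lie the Ψ packaging signal and a truncated gag segment lacking its start codon, which together support efficient encapsidation of the genomic RNA without producing Gag protein. No internal promoter is annotated, and the record lists MSCV as the promoter for both inserts, so the LTR drives a single transcript. This transcript carries the mCherry coding sequence (cloned AgeI to NotI), followed by a roughly 480 bp human MIR125B1 fragment (NotI to XhoI). The annotation software labels the hairpin within this fragment as a lin-4 family precursor, which is consistent because miR-125 is the vertebrate homologue of lin-4. Processing of the hairpin yields mature miR-125b, while mCherry fluorescence marks the transduced cells.

The plasmid encodes no viral structural or enzymatic proteins, so these must be supplied in trans by a packaging system to produce virus. The associated publication concerns miR-125b repression of IRF4 in myeloid and B-cell leukemias, which points to use in enforced miR-125b expression with tracking or sorting of the transduced cells.
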