Features (pLannotate 1.2.2; 17 found; start..end, strand, type, name):
      1..516     +  LTR            5' LTR: 5' long terminal repeat from murine embryonic stem cell virus
    580..921     +  misc_feature   MESV Ψ: packaging signal of murine embryonic stem cell virus
    988..1404    +  CDS            gag (truncated): truncated Moloney murine leukemia virus (MMLV) gag gene lacking the start codon
   1438..2145    +  CDS            mCherry: mCherry is a basic (constitutively fluorescent) red fluorescent protein published in 2004, derived from Discosoma sp.. It is reported to be a very rapidly-maturing monomer with low acid sensitivity.
   2406..2476    +  ncRNA          lin-4: Accession: RF00052 - lin-4 microRNA precursor
   2719..3233    +  LTR            3' LTR: 3' long terminal repeat from murine embryonic stem cell virus
   3273..3289    -  protein_bind   lac operator: The lac repressor binds to the lac operator to inhibit transcription in E. coli. This inhibition can be relieved by adding lactose or isopropyl-β-D-thiogalactopyranoside (IPTG). lac repressor encoded by lacI
   3297..3327    -  promoter       lac promoter: promoter for the E. coli lac operon
   3342..3363    -  protein_bind   CAP binding site: CAP binding activates transcription in the presence of cAMP. E. coli catabolite activator protein
   3376..3468    -  CDS            lacI (fragment): lac repressor; lacI; The lac repressor binds to the lac operator to inhibit transcription in E. coli. This inhibition can be relieved by adding lactose or isopropyl-β-D-thiogalactopyranoside (IPTG).
   3651..4239    -  rep_origin     ori: high-copy-number ColE1/pMB1/pBR322/pUC origin of replication
   4410..5270    -  CDS            AmpR: β-lactamase; bla; confers resistance to ampicillin, carbenicillin, and related antibiotics
   5271..5375    -  promoter       AmpR promoter: bla
   5470..5505    +  CDS            rop (fragment): Rop protein, which maintains plasmids at low copy number; rop
   5607..5706    +  misc_feature   bom (fragment): basis of mobility region from pBR322
   5712..5866    -  CDS            lacZα (fragment): LacZα fragment of β-galactosidase; lacZ fragment
   5869..6141    -  CDS            TcR (fragment): tetracycline efflux protein; tet; confers resistance to tetracycline
>Addgene plasmid #58990 | pmCherry-miR-125b-1 | depositor full sequence | sequence record 91470 | pmCherry-miR-125b-1 sequence 6141 bps
TGAAAGACCCCACCTGTAGGTTTGGCAAGCTAGCTTAAGTAACGCCATTTTGCAAGGCATGGAAAATACA
TAACTGAGAATAGAGAAGTTCAGATCAAGGTTAGGAACAGAGAGACAGCAGAATATGGGCCAAACAGGAT
ATCTGTGGTAAGCAGTTCCTGCCCCGGCTCAGGGCCAAGAACAGATGGTCCCCAGATGCGGTCCCGCCCT
CAGCAGTTTCTAGAGAACCATCAGATGTTTCCAGGGTGCCCCAAGGACCTGAAAATGACCCTGTGCCTTA
TTTGAACTAACCAATCAGTTCGCTTCTCGCTTCTGTTCGCGCGCTTCTGCTCCCCGAGCTCAATAAAAGA
GCCCACAACCCCTCACTCGGCGCGCCAGTCCTCCGATAGACTGCGTCGCCCGGGTACCCGTATTCCCAAT
AAAGCCTCTTGCTGTTTGCATCCGAATCGTGGACTCGCTGATCCTTGGGAGGGTCTCCTCAGATTGATTG
ACTGCCCACCTCGGGGGTCTTTCATTTGGAGGTTCCACCGAGATTTGGAGACCCCTGCCTAGGGACCACC
GACCCCCCCGCCGGGAGGTAAGCTGGCCAGCGGTCGTTTCGTGTCTGTCTCTGTCTTTGTGCGTGTTTGT
GCCGGCATCTAATGTTTGCGCCTGCGTCTGTACTAGTTAGCTAACTAGCTCTGTATCTGGCGGACCCGTG
GTGGAACTGACGAGTTCTGAACACCCGGCCGCAACCCTGGGAGACGTCCCAGGGACTTTGGGGGCCGTTT
TTGTGGCCCGACCTGAGGAAGGGAGTCGATGTGGAATCCGACCCCGTCAGGATATGTGGTTCTGGTAGGA
GACGAGAACCTAAAACAGTTCCCGCCTCCGTCTGAATTTTTGCTTTCGGTTTGGAACCGAAGCCGCGCGT
CTTGTCTGCTGCAGCGCTGCAGCATCGTTCTGTGTTGTCTCTGTCTGACTGTGTTTCTGTATTTGTCTGA
AAATTAGGGCCAGACTGTTACCACTCCCTTAAGTTTGACCTTAGGTCACTGGAAAGATGTCGAGCGGATC
GCTCACAACCAGTCGGTAGATGTCAAGAAGAGACGTTGGGTTACCTTCTGCTCTGCAGAATGGCCAACCT
TTAACGTCGGATGGCCGCGAGACGGCACCTTTAACCGAGACCTCATCACCCAGGTTAAGATCAAGGTCTT
TTCACCTGGCCCGCATGGACACCCAGACCAGGTCCCCTACATCGTGACCTGGGAAGCCTTGGCTTTTGAC
CCCCCTCCCTGGGTCAAGCCCTTTGTACACCCTAAGCCTCCGCCTCCTCTTCCTCCATCCGCCCCGTCTC
TCCCCCTTGAACCTCCTCGTTCGACCCCGCCTCGATCCTCCCTTTATCCAGCCCTCACTCCTTCTCTAGG
CGCCGGAATTAGATCCCCGGGTACCGGTGCCGCCACCATGGTGAGCAAGGGCGAGGAGGATAACATGGCC
ATCATCAAGGAGTTCATGCGCTTCAAGGTGCACATGGAGGGCTCCGTGAACGGCCACGAGTTCGAGATCG
AGGGCGAGGGCGAGGGCCGCCCCTACGAGGGCACCCAGACCGCCAAGCTGAAGGTGACCAAGGGTGGCCC
CCTGCCCTTCGCCTGGGACATCCTGTCCCCTCAATTCATGTATGGCTCCAAGGCCTACGTGAAGCACCCC
GCCGACATCCCCGACTACTTGAAGCTGTCCTTCCCCGAGGGCTTCAAGTGGGAGCGCGTGATGAACTTCG
AGGACGGCGGCGTGGTGACCGTGACCCAGGACTCCTCCTTACAAGACGGCGAGTTCATCTACAAAGTGAA
GCTGCGCGGCACCAACTTCCCCTCCGACGGCCCCGTAATGCAAAAGAAGACCATGGGCTGGGAGGCCTCC
TCCGAGCGGATGTACCCCGAGGACGGCGCCCTGAAGGGCGAGATCAAGCAGAGGCTGAAGCTGAAGGACG
GCGGCCACTACGACGCTGAGGTCAAGACCACCTACAAGGCCAAGAAGCCCGTGCAGCTGCCCGGCGCCTA
CAACGTCAACATCAAGTTGGACATCACCTCCCACAACGAGGACTACACCATCGTGGAACAGTACGAACGC
GCCGAGGGCCGCCACTCCACCGGCGGCATGGACGAGCTGTACAAGTAAGCGGCCGCGAGTTTTCTCTGAT
GTACTCGTGATCGTATGTGTATGTGCGTGATTGTATATGCGCCCCCAGATACTGCGTATGTGTGTATATA
TGTATTAGGCTTAAACGGAATCTCAATTTTGTGAAGGAAAGGAGCTTAGAGAAGAAATACCATACCACCT
GTTTGTTGCATCTTAGTTATGAACCTCGAACAGAAATTGCCTGTCATTCTTGTTTTGCTTTGCTTTGTCT
CAAGAAAGAAAACATTGTTGCGCTCCTCTCAGTCCCTGAGACCCTAACTTGTGATGTTTACCGTTTAAAT
CCACGGGTTAGGCTCTTGGGAGCTGCGAGTCGTGCTTTTGCATCCTGGAAATTTGGTGGAATTTTATTCT
TTAAAGCAAAAACAAAAGAAAAGAAAGTTTGTCTGAGGTGATTGAGTATACCTCTGAGGTTTTCATTGTT
AGATGGGATCAGGTGACCAGAGAGTGGCAGCTCCTGGATTTCTGTTCTCGAGGTTAACGAATTTCGACCT
GCAGCCAAGCTTATCGATAAAATAAAAGATTTTATTTAGTCTCCAGAAAAAGGGGGGAATGAAAGACCCC
ACCTGTAGGTTTGGCAAGCTAGCTTAAGTAACGCCATTTTGCAAGGCATGGAAAATACATAACTGAGAAT
AGAGAAGTTCAGATCAAGGTTAGGAACAGAGAGACAGCAGAATATGGGCCAAACAGGATATCTGTGGTAA
GCAGTTCCTGCCCCGGCTCAGGGCCAAGAACAGATGGTCCCCAGATGCGGTCCCGCCCTCAGCAGTTTCT
AGAGAACCATCAGATGTTTCCAGGGTGCCCCAAGGACCTGAAAATGACCCTGTGCCTTATTTGAACTAAC
CAATCAGTTCGCTTCTCGCTTCTGTTCGCGCGCTTCTGCTCCCCGAGCTCAATAAAAGAGCCCACAACCC
CTCACTCGGCGCGCCAGTCCTCCGATAGACTGCGTCGCCCGGGTACCCGTGTATCCAATAAACCCTCTTG
CAGTTGCATCCGACTTGTGGTCTCGCTGTTCCTTGGGAGGGTCTCCTCTGAGTGATTGACTACCCGTCAG
CGGGGGTCTTTCAGTATTCGTAATCATGGTCATAGCTGTTTCCTGTGTGAAATTGTTATCCGCTCACAAT
TCCACACAACATACGAGCCGGAAGCATAAAGTGTAAAGCCTGGGGTGCCTAATGAGTGAGCTAACTCACA
TTAATTGCGTTGCGCTCACTGCCCGCTTTCCAGTCGGGAAACCTGTCGTGCCAGCTGCATTAATGAATCG
GCCAACGCGCGGGGAGAGGCGGTTTGCGTATTGGGCGCTCTTCCGCTTCCTCGCTCACTGACTCGCTGCG
CTCGGTCGTTCGGCTGCGGCGAGCGGTATCAGCTCACTCAAAGGCGGTAATACGGTTATCCACAGAATCA
GGGGATAACGCAGGAAAGAACATGTGAGCAAAAGGCCAGCAAAAGGCCAGGAACCGTAAAAAGGCCGCGT
TGCTGGCGTTTTTCCATAGGCTCCGCCCCCCTGACGAGCATCACAAAAATCGACGCTCAAGTCAGAGGTG
GCGAAACCCGACAGGACTATAAAGATACCAGGCGTTTCCCCCTGGAAGCTCCCTCGTGCGCTCTCCTGTT
CCGACCCTGCCGCTTACCGGATACCTGTCCGCCTTTCTCCCTTCGGGAAGCGTGGCGCTTTCTCATAGCT
CACGCTGTAGGTATCTCAGTTCGGTGTAGGTCGTTCGCTCCAAGCTGGGCTGTGTGCACGAACCCCCCGT
TCAGCCCGACCGCTGCGCCTTATCCGGTAACTATCGTCTTGAGTCCAACCCGGTAAGACACGACTTATCG
CCACTGGCAGCAGCCACTGGTAACAGGATTAGCAGAGCGAGGTATGTAGGCGGTGCTACAGAGTTCTTGA
AGTGGTGGCCTAACTACGGCTACACTAGAAGGACAGTATTTGGTATCTGCGCTCTGCTGAAGCCAGTTAC
CTTCGGAAAAAGAGTTGGTAGCTCTTGATCCGGCAAACAAACCACCGCTGGTAGCGGTGGTTTTTTTGTT
TGCAAGCAGCAGATTACGCGCAGAAAAAAAGGATCTCAAGAAGATCCTTTGATCTTTTCTACGGGGTCTG
ACGCTCAGTGGAACGAAAACTCACGTTAAGGGATTTTGGTCATGAGATTATCAAAAAGGATCTTCACCTA
GATCCTTTTAAATTAAAAATGAAGTTTTAAATCAATCTAAAGTATATATGAGTAAACTTGGTCTGACAGT
TACCAATGCTTAATCAGTGAGGCACCTATCTCAGCGATCTGTCTATTTCGTTCATCCATAGTTGCCTGAC
TCCCCGTCGTGTAGATAACTACGATACGGGAGGGCTTACCATCTGGCCCCAGTGCTGCAATGATACCGCG
AGACCCACGCTCACCGGCTCCAGATTTATCAGCAATAAACCAGCCAGCCGGAAGGGCCGAGCGCAGAAGT
GGTCCTGCAACTTTATCCGCCTCCATCCAGTCTATTAATTGTTGCCGGGAAGCTAGAGTAAGTAGTTCGC
CAGTTAATAGTTTGCGCAACGTTGTTGCCATTGCTACAGGCATCGTGGTGTCACGCTCGTCGTTTGGTAT
GGCTTCATTCAGCTCCGGTTCCCAACGATCAAGGCGAGTTACATGATCCCCCATGTTGTGCAAAAAAGCG
GTTAGCTCCTTCGGTCCTCCGATCGTTGTCAGAAGTAAGTTGGCCGCAGTGTTATCACTCATGGTTATGG
CAGCACTGCATAATTCTCTTACTGTCATGCCATCCGTAAGATGCTTTTCTGTGACTGGTGAGTACTCAAC
CAAGTCATTCTGAGAATAGTGTATGCGGCGACCGAGTTGCTCTTGCCCGGCGTCAATACGGGATAATACC
GCGCCACATAGCAGAACTTTAAAAGTGCTCATCATTGGAAAACGTTCTTCGGGGCGAAAACTCTCAAGGA
TCTTACCGCTGTTGAGATCCAGTTCGATGTAACCCACTCGTGCACCCAACTGATCTTCAGCATCTTTTAC
TTTCACCAGCGTTTCTGGGTGAGCAAAAACAGGAAGGCAAAATGCCGCAAAAAAGGGAATAAGGGCGACA
CGGAAATGTTGAATACTCATACTCTTCCTTTTTCAATATTATTGAAGCATTTATCAGGGTTATTGTCTCA
TGAGCGGATACATATTTGAATGTATTTAGAAAAATAAACAAATAGGGGTTCCGCGCACATTTCCCCGAAA
AGTGCCACCTGACGTCTAAGAAACCATTATTATCATGACATTAACCTATAAAAATAGGCGTATCACGAGG
CCCTTTCGTCTCGCGCGTTTCGGTGATGACGGTGAAAACCTCTGACACATGCAGCTCCCGGAGACGGTCA
CAGCTTGTCTGTAAGCGGATGCCGGGAGCAGACAAGCCCGTCAGGGCGCGTCAGCGGGTGTTGGCGGGTG
TCGGGGCTGGCTTAACTATGCGGCATCAGAGCAGATTGTACTGAGAGTGCACCATATGCGGTGTGAAATA
CCGCACAGATGCGTAAGGAGAAAATACCGCATCAGGCGCCATTCGCCATTCAGGCTGCGCAACTGTTGGG
AAGGGCGATCGGTGCGGGCCTCTTCGCTATTACGCCAGCTGGCGAAAGGGGGATGTGCTGCAAGGCGATT
AAGTTGGGTAACGCCAGGGTTTTCCCAGTCACGACGTTGTAAAACGACGGCCAGTGCCACGCTCTCCCTT
ATGCGACTCCTGCATTAGGAAGCAGCCCAGTAGTAGGTTGAGGCCGTTGAGCACCGCCGCCGCAAGGAAT
GGTGCATGCAAGGAGATGGCGCCCAACAGTCCCCCGGCCACGGGGCCTGCCACCATACCCACGCCGAAAC
AAGCGCTCATGAGCCCGAAGTGGCGAGCCCGATCTTCCCCATCGGTGATGTCGGCGATATAGGCGCCAGC
AACCGCACCTGTGGCGCCGGTGATGCCGGCCACGATGCGTCCGGCGTAGAG
