>Addgene plasmid #58990 | pmCherry-miR-125b-1 | addgene partial sequence | sequence record 94314 | pLXSN5 5'-CCCTTGAACCTCCTCGTTCGACC-3'
CCTCACTCCTTCTCTAGGCGCCGGAATTAGATCCCCGGGTACCGGTGCCGCCACCATGGTGAGCAAGGGC
GAGGAGGATAACATGGCCATCATCAAGGAGTTCATGCGCTTCAAGGTGCACATGGAGGGCTCCGTGAACG
GCCACGAGTTCGAGATCGAGGGCGAGGGCGAGGGCCGCCCCTACGAGGGCACCCAGACCGCCAAGCTGAA
GGTGACCAAGGGTGGCCCCCTGCCCTTCGCCTGGGACATCCTGTCCCCTCAATTCATGTATGGCTCCAAG
GCCTACGTGAAGCACCCCGCCGACATCCCCGACTACTTGAAGCTGTCCTTCCCCGAGGGCTTCAAGTGGG
AGCGCGTGATGAACTTCGAGGACGGCGGCGTGGTGACCGTGACCCAGGACTCCTCCTTACAAGACGGCGA
GTTCATCTACAAAGTGAAGCTGCGCGGCACCAACTTCCCCTCCGACGGCCCCGTAATGCAGAAGAAGACC
ATGGGCTGGGAGGCCTCCTCCGAGCGGATGTACCCCGAGGACGGCGCCCTGAAGGGCGAGATCAAGCAGA
GGCTGAAGCTGAAGGACGGCGGCCACTACGACGCTGAGGTCAAGACCACCTACAAGGCCAAGAAGCCCGT
GCAGCTGCCCGGCGCCTACAACGTCAACATCAAGTTGGACATCACCTCCCACAACGAGGACTACACCATC
GTGGAACAGTACGAACGCGCCGAGGGCCGCCACTCCACCGGCGGCATGGACGAGCTGTACAAGTAA
