>Addgene plasmid #58990 | pmCherry-miR-125b-1 | addgene partial sequence | sequence record 97840 | mCherry-F 5'-ccccgtaatgcagaagaaga-3'
CCCCGAGGACGGCGCCCTGAAGGGCGAGATCAAGCAGAGGCTGAAGCTGAAGGACGGCGGCCACTACGAC
GCTGAGGTCAAGACCACCTACAAGGCCAAGAAGCCCGTGCAGCTGCCCGGCGCCTACAACGTCAACATCA
AGTTGGACATCACCTCCCACAACGAGGACTACACCATCGTGGAACAGTACGAACGCGCCGAGGGCCGCCA
CTCCACCGGCGGCATGGACGAGCTGTACAAGTAAGCGGCCGCGAGTTTTCTCTGATGTACTCGTGATCGT
ATGTGTATGTGCGTGATTGTATATGCGCCCCCAGATACTGCGTATGTGTGTATATATGTATTAGGCTTAA
ACGGAATCTCAATTTTGTGAAGGAAAGGAGCTTAGAGAAGAAATACCATACCACCTGTTTGTTGCATCTT
AGTTATGAACCTCGAACAGAAATTGCCTGTCATTCTTGTTTTGCTTTGCTTTGTCTCAAGAAAGAAAACA
TTGTTGCGCTCCTCTCAGTCCCTGAGACCCTAACTTGTGATGTTTACCGTTTAAATCCACGGGTTAGGCT
CTTGGGAGCTGCGAGTCGTGCTTTTGCATCCTGGAAATTTGGTGGAATTTTATTCTTTAAAGCAAAAACA
AAAGAAAAGAAAGTTTGTCTGAGGTGATTGAGTATACCTCTGAGGTTTTCATTGTTAGATGGGATCAGGT
GACCAGAGAGTGGCAGCTCCTGGATTTCTGTTCTCGAGGTTAACGAATTTCGACCTGCAGCCAAGCTTAT
CGATAAAATAAAAGATTTTATTTAGTCTCCAGAAAAAGGGGGGAATGAAAGACCCCACCTGTAGGTTTGG
CAAGCTAGCTTAAGTAACGCCATTTTGCAAGGCATGGAAAATACATAACTGAGAATAGAGAAGTT
